>Addgene plasmid #113826 | pOVOL1-donor | depositor full sequence | sequence record 214787 | Full Sequence
GACCTGCAGGCATGCAAGCTTGGCGTAATCATGGTCATAGCTGTTTCCTGTGTGAAATTGTTATCCGCTC
ACAATTCCACACAACATACGAGCCGGAAGCATAAAGTGTAAAGCCTGGGGTGCCTAATGAGTGAGCTAAC
TCACATTAATTGCGTTGCGCTCACTGCCCGCTTTCCAGTCGGGAAACCTGTCGTGCCAGCTGCATTAATG
AATCGGCCAACGCGCGGGGAGAGGCGGTTTGCGTATTGGGCGCTCTTCCGCTTCCTCGCTCACTGACTCG
CTGCGCTCGGTCGTTCGGCTGCGGCGAGCGGTATCAGCTCACTCAAAGGCGGTAATACGGTTATCCACAG
AATCAGGGGATAACGCAGGAAAGAACATGTGAGCAAAAGGCCAGCAAAAGGCCAGGAACCGTAAAAAGGC
CGCGTTGCTGGCGTTTTTCCATAGGCTCCGCCCCCCTGACGAGCATCACAAAAATCGACGCTCAAGTCAG
AGGTGGCGAAACCCGACAGGACTATAAAGATACCAGGCGTTTCCCCCTGGAAGCTCCCTCGTGCGCTCTC
CTGTTCCGACCCTGCCGCTTACCGGATACCTGTCCGCCTTTCTCCCTTCGGGAAGCGTGGCGCTTTCTCA
TAGCTCACGCTGTAGGTATCTCAGTTCGGTGTAGGTCGTTCGCTCCAAGCTGGGCTGTGTGCACGAACCC
CCCGTTCAGCCCGACCGCTGCGCCTTATCCGGTAACTATCGTCTTGAGTCCAACCCGGTAAGACACGACT
TATCGCCACTGGCAGCAGCCACTGGTAACAGGATTAGCAGAGCGAGGTATGTAGGCGGTGCTACAGAGTT
CTTGAAGTGGTGGCCTAACTACGGCTACACTAGAAGGACAGTATTTGGTATCTGCGCTCTGCTGAAGCCA
GTTACCTTCGGAAAAAGAGTTGGTAGCTCTTGATCCGGCAAACAAACCACCGCTGGTAGCGGTGGTTTTT
TTGTTTGCAAGCAGCAGATTACGCGCAGAAAAAAAGGATCTCAAGAAGATCCTTTGATCTTTTCTACGGG
GTCTGACGCTCAGTGGAACGAAAACTCACGTTAAGGGATTTTGGTCATGAGATTATCAAAAAGGATCTTC
ACCTAGATCCTTTTAAATTAAAAATGAAGTTTTAAATCAATCTAAAGTATATATGAGTAAACTTGGTCTG
ACAGTTACCAATGCTTAATCAGTGAGGCACCTATCTCAGCGATCTGTCTATTTCGTTCATCCATAGTTGC
CTGACTCCCCGTCGTGTAGATAACTACGATACGGGAGGGCTTACCATCTGGCCCCAGTGCTGCAATGATA
CCGCGAGACCCACGCTCACCGGCTCCAGATTTATCAGCAATAAACCAGCCAGCCGGAAGGGCCGAGCGCA
GAAGTGGTCCTGCAACTTTATCCGCCTCCATCCAGTCTATTAATTGTTGCCGGGAAGCTAGAGTAAGTAG
TTCGCCAGTTAATAGTTTGCGCAACGTTGTTGCCATTGCTACAGGCATCGTGGTGTCACGCTCGTCGTTT
GGTATGGCTTCATTCAGCTCCGGTTCCCAACGATCAAGGCGAGTTACATGATCCCCCATGTTGTGCAAAA
AAGCGGTTAGCTCCTTCGGTCCTCCGATCGTTGTCAGAAGTAAGTTGGCCGCAGTGTTATCACTCATGGT
TATGGCAGCACTGCATAATTCTCTTACTGTCATGCCATCCGTAAGATGCTTTTCTGTGACTGGTGAGTAC
TCAACCAAGTCATTCTGAGAATAGTGTATGCGGCGACCGAGTTGCTCTTGCCCGGCGTCAATACGGGATA
ATACCGCGCCACATAGCAGAACTTTAAAAGTGCTCATCATTGGAAAACGTTCTTCGGGGCGAAAACTCTC
AAGGATCTTACCGCTGTTGAGATCCAGTTCGATGTAACCCACTCGTGCACCCAACTGATCTTCAGCATCT
TTTACTTTCACCAGCGTTTCTGGGTGAGCAAAAACAGGAAGGCAAAATGCCGCAAAAAAGGGAATAAGGG
CGACACGGAAATGTTGAATACTCATACTCTTCCTTTTTCAATATTATTGAAGCATTTATCAGGGTTATTG
TCTCATGAGCGGATACATATTTGAATGTATTTAGAAAAATAAACAAATAGGGGTTCCGCGCACATTTCCC
CGAAAAGTGCCACCTGACGTCTAAGAAACCATTATTATCATGACATTAACCTATAAAAATAGGCGTATCA
CGAGGCCCTTTCGTCTCGCGCGTTTCGGTGATGACGGTGAAAACCTCTGACACATGCAGCTCCCGGAGAC
GGTCACAGCTTGTCTGTAAGCGGATGCCGGGAGCAGACAAGCCCGTCAGGGCGCGTCAGCGGGTGTTGGC
GGGTGTCGGGGCTGGCTTAACTATGCGGCATCAGAGCAGATTGTACTGAGAGTGCACCATATGCGGTGTG
AAATACCGCACAGATGCGTAAGGAGAAAATACCGCATCAGGCGCCATTCGCCATTCAGGCTGCGCAACTG
TTGGGAAGGGCGATCGGTGCGGGCCTCTTCGCTATTACGCCAGCTGGCGAAAGGGGGATGTGCTGCAAGG
CGATTAAGTTGGGTAACGCCAGGGTTTTCCCAGTCACGACGTTGTAAAACGACGGCCAGTGAATTCGAGC
TCGGTACCCACGTCTTCCCAATCTGCCAGCCTGTGGCCCCAACTTCTGGATGTCTGTCAGCAATGCCGTC
CTCACCCACAGGTGACCCTTGGGGACAGTCCCAGTGGAGACCTGTTCACCTGCCGTGTCTGCCAGAAGGC
CTTCACCTACCAGCGCATGCTGAACCGCCACATGAAGTGTCACAACGACGTCAAGAGGCACCTCTGCACG
TACTGCGGGAAGGGCTTCAATGACACCTTCGACCTCAAGAGACACGTCCGAACTCACACTGGTAAGTGGA
AGCCCACGGCTGGGAGGAGCACGCCGGATCCGCCTGGCCGCGGCCGTGCGGGAAAAGTCCAGCACCCCCT
GCTCTCCCTCGGTGACGGGCAGCCTGGGAGGGCATCCCGGAGCTCAGGGCCAAAGTCCTCCTGAGCTCAT
CAGTTAGGAGTTTTGATTTGAGAGTCACTCGGGAAGTTGGTGTTGGACAGGCCTCCGTCCATCCCTTGGC
CCTAGAGGCAGGGGTCCTGTCCTTTCTGTGTCTGGAAGCAGCCGACAGCCTCTGAAGTCCCTGCCAGGTC
TCTGATGCTGGCCCCTGTCCTCCCCACAGGCGTGCGGCCCTACAAGTGCAGCCTGTGTGACAAGGCCTTC
ACGCAGCGCTGCTCTCTGGAGTCTCACCTCAAGAAGATCCATGGTGTGCAGCAGAAGTACGCGTACAAGG
AGCGGCGGGCCAAGCTGTACGTGTGTGAGGAGTGCGGCTGCACATCTGAGAGCCAGGAGGGCCACGTCCT
GCACCTGAAGGAGCACCACCCTGACAGCCCGCTGCTGCGCAAGACCTCCAAGAAGGTGGCCGTGGCACTA
CAGAACACTGTCACTTCCCTGCTGCAGGGCAGCCCCCACCTGGGGATTCCAACTACTGCAAGCGAGAATC
TTTATTTTCAGGGCGCCGCCAAATTCAAAGAAACCGCTGCTGCTAAATTCGAACGCCAGCACATGGACAG
CGGAGGTGGAGGTTCGAGCGGTCCCTCGGGTTCGTCGAGCCTGGAAGTTCTGTTCCAGGGGCCCCTGTCG
TCGAGCGGTCCCTCGGGTTCGATGGTGAGCAAAGGCGAGGAGCTGTTCACCGGGGTGGTGCCCATCCTGG
TCGAGCTGGACGGCGACGTAAACGGCCACAAGTTCAGCGTGTCCGGCGAGGGCGAGGGCGATGCCACCTA
CGGCAAGCTGACCCTGAAGTTCATCTGCACCACCGGCAAGCTGCCCGTGCCCTGGCCCACCCTCGTGACC
ACCCTGACCTACGGCGTGCAGTGCTTCAGCCGCTACCCCGACCACATGAAGCAGCACGACTTCTTCAAGT
CCGCCATGCCCGAAGGCTACGTCCAGGAGCGCACCATCTTCTTCAAGGACGACGGCAACTACAAGACCCG
CGCCGAGGTGAAGTTCGAGGGCGACACCCTGGTGAACCGCATCGAGCTGAAGGGCATCGACTTCAAGGAG
GACGGCAACATCCTGGGGCACAAGCTGGAGTACAACTACAACAGCCACAACGTCTATATCATGGCCGACA
AGCAGAAGAACGGCATCAAGGTGAACTTCAAGATCCGCCACAACATCGAGGACGGCAGCGTGCAGCTCGC
CGACCACTACCAGCAGAACACCCCCATCGGCGACGGCCCCGTGCTGCTGCCCGACAACCACTACCTGAGC
ACCCAGTCCGCCCTGAGCAAAGACCCCAACGAGAAGCGCGATCACATGGTCCTTAAGGAGTTCGTGACCG
CCGCCGGGATCACTCTCGGCATGGACGAGCTGTACAAGTAATGATCTAGAGTCGAGTTAATTAAGAATTC
CGCCCCCCCCCCTCTCCCTCCCCCCCCCTAACGTTACTGGCCGAAGCCGCTTGGAATAAGGCCGGTGTGC
GTTTGTCTATATGTTATTTTCCACCATATTGCCGTCTTTTGGCAATGTGAGGGCCCGGAAACCTGGCCCT
GTCTTCTTGACGAGCATTCCTAGGGGTCTTTCCCCTCTCGCCAAAGGAATGCAGGGTCTGTTGAATGTCG
TGAAGGAAGCAGTTCCTCTGGAAGCTTCTTGAAGACAAACAACGTCTGTAGCGACCCTTTGCAGGCAGCG
GAACCCCCCACCTGGCGACAGGTGCCTCTGCGGCCAAAAGCCACGTGTATAAGATACACCTGCAAAGGCG
GCACAACCCCAGTGCCACGTTGTGAGTTGGATAGTTGTGGAAAGAGTCAAATGGCTCTCCTCAAGCGTAT
TCAACAAGGGGCTGAAGGATGCCCAGAAGGTACCCCATTGTATGGGATCTGATCTGGGGCCTCGGTGCAC
ATGCTTTACATGTGTTTAGTCGAGGTTAAAAAAACGTCTAGGCCCCCCGAACCACGGGGACGTGGTTTTC
CTTTGAAAAACACGATGATAATATGGCCACAACCTGTTACATTGCACAAGATAAAAATATATCATCACGA
ACAGTAAAACTGTCTGCTTACATAAACAGTAATACAAGGGGTGTTATGGGATCGGCCATTGAACAAGATG
GATTGCACGCAGGTTCTCCGGCCGCTTGGGTGGAGAGGCTATTCGGCTATGACTGGGCACAACAGACAAT
CGGCTGCTCTGATGCCGCCGTGTTCCGGCTGTCAGCGCAGGGGCGCCCGGTTCTTTTTGTCAAGACCGAC
CTGTCCGGTGCCCTGAATGAACTGCAGGACGAGGCAGCGCGGCTATCGTGGCTGGCCACGACGGGCGTTC
CTTGCGCAGCTGTGCTCGACGTTGTCACTGAAGCGGGAAGGGACTGGCTGCTATTGGGCGAAGTGCCGGG
GCAGGATCTCCTGTCATCTCACCTTGCTCCTGCCGAGAAAGTATCCATCATGGCTGATGCAATGCGGCGG
CTGCATACGCTTGATCCGGCTACCTGCCCATTCGACCACCAAGCGAAACATCGCATCGAGCGAGCACGTA
CTCGGATGGAAGCCGGTCTTGTCGATCAGGATGATCTGGACGAAGAGCATCAGGGGCTCGCGCCAGCCGA
ACTGTTCGCCAGGCTCAAGGCGCGCATGCCCGACGGCGAGGATCTCGTCGTGACCCATGGCGATGCCTGC
TTGCCGAATATCATGGTGGAAAATGGCCGCTTTTCTGGATTCATCGACTGTGGCCGGCTGGGTGTGGCGG
ACCGCTATCAGGACATAGCGTTGGCTACCCGTGATATTGCTGAAGAGCTTGGCGGCGAATGGGCTGACCG
CTTCCTCGTGCTTTACGGTATCGCCGCTCCCGATTCGCAGCGCATCGCCTTCTATCGCCTTCTTGACGAG
TTCTTCTGAGTCGTGGCTCGAGCCCTGGGGGTGCTCCTGGAAGCCCCAAGAGCATCCAGGATTGCCTCCC
AGCTGCCTGGCCAGCCCACCCTCCTGCAACCTCTCACCCGAACACCAGTGATCAGGACTGGAGCCCCCGT
GCCTTGGTCTCCCCCCTGGGCACACGTGCTCACTCAGGCCCAGCAATGACCTCTGCTCATTTTTGCATTT
TTGACTTATGGGCCGAGGCTGTTCTGAGCCTGGGAAGATGTACCTATGTCAAGAGAAGGGATGAGGCCAA
GGCTGCCTTCAATTAGAAGCAGCCGCCCACAGAGACAGGCACTGTGTGCCTGGCAGCAGGACTTCCTACC
CAGAGGAGGTTCGAGCTAGGATCCCACTGCCCCCGCCTCTCAGCACAGGGCAGGGGCTGCAGGTCCCCAG
TGGACATCAGAGTCAAAAGCACTGGCAAAGGGTACCCCTGCAAACAACTGTGGTGGGGGCTGGCAGCAGA
CCCCCCACCTGGCAGGGCTTCTAATGCTCAGGGTTCTGGAGGGCTCTGTCCTTCCGGCAAGGAGAGGCAC
ACATGTGTGCCCAGCCGTGTGTGTGCGTGTGCTTGTGTGTGTGCACTGCTGTGTGTGTGTGCACGCACAG
GAAGCCTTTCCACATATCACCTCATTTCTAAGAAATAAACTACAAGGTGCCAAGAAGGTTTTATTTCCTT
TTATTTTTTAAAGATGACAAATGTACAGATGTTAATATATTTTTGGTGCCAATGGCGATGTTTTTAAGAG
TGGGATGGAGCTGGCTTTTCTCCATTCCCGTGCGCTTCTATTTATCCTGGACATTTCAAACCTCCTCTGT
GCCTTGGCTCTGGGCGGGGGCTGCCCCAACCCACCCCCGTTCTTTGTACGTGCTGAGACAGCCACTAGAA
GATCTTCCTCCAGCGGCGCCCTGGACGGCTGCTCCTGCGAACAGCCCATGGCATCTTCTGCTCTTCCCTC
CCGGCTCTGCCCTGCACATCCTGTTGAGCCAAGCCCCAGTGACCCGGAGAGCTGGCCTGATGCTGAGAGT
GTGTCCTCCTGGGGCTTTAGGGGGCAGGAAGGTG
Features (pLannotate 1.2.2; 18 found; start..end, strand, type, name):
      1..21      +  misc_feature   MCS (fragment): pUC18/19 multiple cloning site
     58..74      -  protein_bind   lac operator: The lac repressor binds to the lac operator to inhibit transcription in E. coli. This inhibition can be relieved by adding lactose or isopropyl-β-D-thiogalactopyranoside (IPTG). lac repressor encoded by lacI
     82..112     -  promoter       lac promoter: promoter for the E. coli lac operon
    127..148     -  protein_bind   CAP binding site: CAP binding activates transcription in the presence of cAMP. E. coli catabolite activator protein
    161..253     -  CDS            lacI (fragment): lac repressor; lacI; The lac repressor binds to the lac operator to inhibit transcription in E. coli. This inhibition can be relieved by adding lactose or isopropyl-β-D-thiogalactopyranoside (IPTG).
    436..1024    -  rep_origin     ori: high-copy-number ColE1/pMB1/pBR322/pUC origin of replication
   1195..2055    -  CDS            AmpR: β-lactamase; bla; confers resistance to ampicillin, carbenicillin, and related antibiotics
   2056..2160    -  promoter       AmpR promoter: bla
   2255..2290    +  CDS            rop (fragment): Rop protein, which maintains plasmids at low copy number; rop
   2392..2491    +  misc_feature   bom (fragment): basis of mobility region from pBR322
   2497..2654    -  CDS            lacZα (fragment): LacZα fragment of β-galactosidase; lacZ fragment
   2778..2864    +  CDS            OVOL2 (fragment): OVOL2_HUMAN - Also known as ZNF339. Experimental evidence at protein level: Swiss-Prot protein existence level 1. Zinc-finger transcription repressor factor (PubMed:19700410). Plays a critical role in maintaining the identity of epithelial lineages by suppressing epithelial-to mesenchymal transition (EMT) mainly through the repression of ZEB1, an EMT inducer (By similarity). Positively regulates neuronal differentiation (By similarity). Suppresses cell cycling and terminal differentiation of keratinocytes by directly repressing MYC and NOTCH1 (PubMed:19700410). Important for the correct develo
   3318..3527    +  CDS            OVOL2 (fragment): OVOL2_HUMAN - Also known as ZNF339. Experimental evidence at protein level: Swiss-Prot protein existence level 1. Zinc-finger transcription repressor factor (PubMed:19700410). Plays a critical role in maintaining the identity of epithelial lineages by suppressing epithelial-to mesenchymal transition (EMT) mainly through the repression of ZEB1, an EMT inducer (By similarity). Positively regulates neuronal differentiation (By similarity). Suppresses cell cycling and terminal differentiation of keratinocytes by directly repressing MYC and NOTCH1 (PubMed:19700410). Important for the correct develo
   3563..3583    +  CDS            capTEV™ (fragment): composite tag for in vivo biotinylation, TEV protease cleavage, and 6xHis tagging
   3597..3641    +  CDS            S-Tag: affinity and epitope tag derived from pancreatic ribonuclease A
   3732..4451    +  CDS            EGFP: the original enhanced GFP (Yang et al., 1996) mammalian codon-optimized
   4489..5074    +  misc_feature   IRES2: internal ribosome entry site (IRES) of the encephalomyocarditis virus (EMCV)
   5156..5959    +  CDS            NeoR/KanR: aminoglycoside phosphotransferase from Tn5; aph(3')-II (or nptII); confers resistance to neomycin, kanamycin, and G418 (Geneticin®)
