[The description below was written by a language model from this plasmid's Addgene catalogue record and pLannotate feature annotations shown in this document.]
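Description:
pOVOL1-donor is a homology-directed repair template built in the pUC19 backbone, designed for CRISPR-mediated knock-in of a GFP tag at the endogenous human OVOL1 transcription factor locus. It is a high-copy bacterial plasmid carrying the ColE1/pUC origin and a β-lactamase gene for ampicillin selection. Remnants of the pUC lac promoter/operator and lacZα region flank the site where the insert was assembled by Gibson cloning.

The payload consists of OVOL1 homology arms, cloned from MCF-7 cell DNA and recorded as carrying the variant rs496388, surrounding an EGFP-IRES-Neo cassette. In the feature table, two coding fragments upstream of the cassette are labelled OVOL2. These most likely reflect annotation by similarity to the paralogous zinc-finger protein and correspond to OVOL1 exon sequence in the 5′ arm, consistent with tagging at the C-terminal end of the coding region, although the record does not state this explicitly. Between these fragments and EGFP lie a short match to a TEV-cleavage/His composite tag and an S-Tag, suggesting a linker with affinity and epitope elements. No mammalian promoter is annotated in the cassette. After correct integration, the fusion would therefore be expected to be transcribed from the native OVOL1 promoter. The EMCV IRES would allow translation of the neomycin phosphotransferase from the same transcript, so targeted cells could be enriched with G418. The roughly 1 kb after NeoR is unannotated and presumably contains the 3′ homology arm.

The donor is meant to be used with its companion guide RNA plasmid, pOVOL1.1.0-gDNA. The resulting GFP-tagged endogenous OVOL1 could be detected or captured through the tag.
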