Addgene plasmid #113826: pOVOL1-donor
Purpose: CRISPR donor plasmid to tag human transcription factor OVOL1 with GFP
Depositing lab: Kevin White. Depositing organization: University of Chicago.
Backbone
  Vector backbone: pUC19
  Vector type: CRISPR
Growth in bacteria
  Bacterial resistance: Ampicillin, 100 μg/mL
  Growth temperature: 37°C
  Growth strain: DH5alpha
  Copy number: High Copy
Gene/Insert
  Gene/Insert name: OVOL1 homology arms flanking EGFP-IRES-Neo cassette
  Species: H. sapiens (human)
  Mutation: rs496388
  Entrez Gene: OVOL1 (a.k.a. HOVO1)
  Cloning method: Gibson Cloning
  Sequencing primers: 5′ M13pUC-fwd; 3′ M13pUC-rev
Terms and licenses: Academic/Nonprofit Terms; Industry Terms: Not Available to Industry
Depositor comments: Cloning source: MCF-7. Use with plasmid pOVOL1.1.0-gDNA
How to cite: pOVOL1-donor was a gift from Kevin White (Addgene plasmid # 113826 ; http://n2t.net/addgene:113826 ; RRID:Addgene_113826)
