LOCUS       Exported 7033 bp ds-DNA circular SYN 13-MAY-2021
DEFINITION  CRISPR donor plasmid to tag human transcription factor OVOL1 with
            GFP.
ACCESSION   .
VERSION     .
KEYWORDS    pOVOL1-donor
SOURCE      synthetic DNA construct
  ORGANISM  synthetic DNA construct
REFERENCE   1 (bases 1 to 7033)
  TITLE     White lab ENCODE plasmids to tag human transcription factors with
            GFP
REFERENCE   2 (bases 1 to 7033)
  AUTHORS   .
  TITLE     Direct Submission
  JOURNAL   Exported May 13, 2021 from SnapGene Server 1.1.58
            http://www.snapgene.com
FEATURES             Location/Qualifiers
     source          1..7033
                     /organism="synthetic DNA construct"
                     /mol_type="other DNA"
     primer_bind     complement(34..50)
                     /label=M13 rev
                     /note="common sequencing primer, one of multiple similar
                     variants"
     primer_bind     complement(34..50)
                     /label=M13 Reverse
                     /note="In lacZ gene. Also called M13-rev"
     primer_bind     complement(47..69)
                     /label=M13/pUC Reverse
                     /note="In lacZ gene"
     protein_bind    58..74
                     /label=lac operator
                     /bound_moiety="lac repressor encoded by lacI"
                     /note="The lac repressor binds to the lac operator to
                     inhibit transcription in E. coli. This inhibition can be
                     relieved by adding lactose or
                     isopropyl-beta-D-thiogalactopyranoside (IPTG)."
     promoter        complement(82..112)
                     /label=lac promoter
                     /note="promoter for the E. coli lac operon"
     protein_bind    127..148
                     /label=CAP binding site
                     /bound_moiety="E. coli catabolite activator protein"
                     /note="CAP binding activates transcription in the presence
                     of cAMP."
     primer_bind     complement(265..282)
                     /label=L4440
                     /note="L4440 vector, forward primer"
     rep_origin      complement(436..1024)
                     /direction=LEFT
                     /label=ori
                     /note="high-copy-number ColE1/pMB1/pBR322/pUC origin of
                     replication"
     primer_bind     complement(516..535)
                     /label=pBR322ori-F
                     /note="pBR322 origin, forward primer"
     CDS             complement(1195..2055)
                     /codon_start=1
                     /gene="bla"
                     /product="beta-lactamase"
                     /label=AmpR
                     /note="confers resistance to ampicillin, carbenicillin, and
                     related antibiotics"
                     /translation="MSIQHFRVALIPFFAAFCLPVFAHPETLVKVKDAEDQLGARVGYI
                     ELDLNSGKILESFRPEERFPMMSTFKVLLCGAVLSRIDAGQEQLGRRIHYSQNDLVEYS
                     PVTEKHLTDGMTVRELCSAAITMSDNTAANLLLTTIGGPKELTAFLHNMGDHVTRLDRW
                     EPELNEAIPNDERDTTMPVAMATTLRKLLTGELLTLASRQQLIDWMEADKVAGPLLRSA
                     LPAGWFIADKSGAGERGSRGIIAALGPDGKPSRIVVIYTTGSQATMDERNRQIAEIGAS
                     LIKHW"
     primer_bind     1818..1837
                     /label=Amp-R
                     /note="Ampicillin resistance gene, reverse primer"
     promoter        complement(2056..2160)
                     /gene="bla"
                     /label=AmpR promoter
     primer_bind     2228..2246
                     /label=pBRforEco
                     /note="pBR322 vectors, upsteam of EcoRI site, forward
                     primer"
     primer_bind     complement(2284..2306)
                     /label=pGEX 3'
                     /note="pGEX vectors, reverse primer"
     primer_bind     2406..2425
                     /label=pRS-marker
                     /note="pRS vectors, use to sequence yeast selectable
                     marker"
     primer_bind     2619..2641
                     /label=M13/pUC Forward
                     /note="In lacZ gene"
     primer_bind     2633..2650
                     /label=M13 Forward
                     /note="In lacZ gene. Also called M13-F20 or M13 (-21)
                     Forward"
     primer_bind     2634..2650
                     /label=M13 fwd
                     /note="common sequencing primer, one of multiple similar
                     variants"
     CDS             3564..3584
                     /codon_start=1
                     /product="tobacco etch virus (TEV) protease recognition and
                     cleavage site"
                     /label=TEV site
                     /translation="ENLYFQG"
     CDS             3597..3641
                     /codon_start=1
                     /product="affinity and epitope tag derived from pancreatic
                     ribonuclease A"
                     /label=S-Tag
                     /translation="KETAAAKFERQHMDS"
     CDS             3681..3704
                     /codon_start=1
                     /product="recognition and cleavage site for human
                     rhinovirus 3C and PreScission proteases"
                     /label=HRV 3C site
                     /translation="LEVLFQGP"
     CDS             3732..4451
                     /codon_start=1
                     /product="the original enhanced GFP (Yang et al., 1996)"
                     /label=EGFP
                     /note="mammalian codon-optimized"
                     /translation="MVSKGEELFTGVVPILVELDGDVNGHKFSVSGEGEGDATYGKLTL
                     KFICTTGKLPVPWPTLVTTLTYGVQCFSRYPDHMKQHDFFKSAMPEGYVQERTIFFKDD
                     GNYKTRAEVKFEGDTLVNRIELKGIDFKEDGNILGHKLEYNYNSHNVYIMADKQKNGIK
                     VNFKIRHNIEDGSVQLADHYQQNTPIGDGPVLLPDNHYLSTQSALSKDPNEKRDHMVLK
                     EFVTAAGITLGMDELYK"
     primer_bind     complement(3777..3798)
                     /label=EGFP-N
                     /note="EGFP, reverse primer"
     primer_bind     complement(4038..4057)
                     /label=EXFP-R
                     /note="For distinguishing EGFP variants, reverse primer"
     misc_feature    4489..5074
                     /label=IRES2
                     /note="internal ribosome entry site (IRES) of the
                     encephalomyocarditis virus (EMCV)"
     primer_bind     complement(4655..4672)
                     /label=IRES reverse
                     /note="IRES internal ribosome entry site, reverse primer.
                     Also called pCDH-rev"
     primer_bind     4882..4901
                     /label=IRES-F
                     /note="IRES internal ribosome entry site, forward primer"
     CDS             5156..5959
                     /codon_start=1
                     /gene="aph(3')-II (or nptII)"
                     /product="aminoglycoside phosphotransferase from Tn5"
                     /label=NeoR/KanR
                     /note="confers resistance to neomycin, kanamycin, and G418
                     (Geneticin(R))"
                     /translation="MGSAIEQDGLHAGSPAAWVERLFGYDWAQQTIGCSDAAVFRLSAQ
                     GRPVLFVKTDLSGALNELQDEAARLSWLATTGVPCAAVLDVVTEAGRDWLLLGEVPGQD
                     LLSSHLAPAEKVSIMADAMRRLHTLDPATCPFDHQAKHRIERARTRMEAGLVDQDDLDE
                     EHQGLAPAELFARLKARMPDGEDLVVTHGDACLPNIMVENGRFSGFIDCGRLGVADRYQ
                     DIALATRDIAEELGGEWADRFLVLYGIAAPDSQRIAFYRLLDEFF"
     primer_bind     complement(5219..5238)
                     /label=Neo-R
                     /note="Neomycin resistance gene, reverse primer"
     primer_bind     5829..5848
                     /label=Neo-F
                     /note="Neomycin resistance gene, forward primer"
ORIGIN
        1 gacctgcagg catgcaagct tggcgtaatc atggtcatag ctgtttcctg tgtgaaattg
       61 ttatccgctc acaattccac acaacatacg agccggaagc ataaagtgta aagcctgggg
      121 tgcctaatga gtgagctaac tcacattaat tgcgttgcgc tcactgcccg ctttccagtc
      181 gggaaacctg tcgtgccagc tgcattaatg aatcggccaa cgcgcgggga gaggcggttt
      241 gcgtattggg cgctcttccg cttcctcgct cactgactcg ctgcgctcgg tcgttcggct
      301 gcggcgagcg gtatcagctc actcaaaggc ggtaatacgg ttatccacag aatcagggga
      361 taacgcagga aagaacatgt gagcaaaagg ccagcaaaag gccaggaacc gtaaaaaggc
      421 cgcgttgctg gcgtttttcc ataggctccg cccccctgac gagcatcaca aaaatcgacg
      481 ctcaagtcag aggtggcgaa acccgacagg actataaaga taccaggcgt ttccccctgg
      541 aagctccctc gtgcgctctc ctgttccgac cctgccgctt accggatacc tgtccgcctt
      601 tctcccttcg ggaagcgtgg cgctttctca tagctcacgc tgtaggtatc tcagttcggt
      661 gtaggtcgtt cgctccaagc tgggctgtgt gcacgaaccc cccgttcagc ccgaccgctg
      721 cgccttatcc ggtaactatc gtcttgagtc caacccggta agacacgact tatcgccact
      781 ggcagcagcc actggtaaca ggattagcag agcgaggtat gtaggcggtg ctacagagtt
      841 cttgaagtgg tggcctaact acggctacac tagaagaaca gtatttggta tctgcgctct
      901 gctgaagcca gttaccttcg gaaaaagagt tggtagctct tgatccggca aacaaaccac
      961 cgctggtagc ggtggttttt ttgtttgcaa gcagcagatt acgcgcagaa aaaaaggatc
     1021 tcaagaagat cctttgatct tttctacggg gtctgacgct cagtggaacg aaaactcacg
     1081 ttaagggatt ttggtcatga gattatcaaa aaggatcttc acctagatcc ttttaaatta
     1141 aaaatgaagt tttaaatcaa tctaaagtat atatgagtaa acttggtctg acagttacca
     1201 atgcttaatc agtgaggcac ctatctcagc gatctgtcta tttcgttcat ccatagttgc
     1261 ctgactcccc gtcgtgtaga taactacgat acgggagggc ttaccatctg gccccagtgc
     1321 tgcaatgata ccgcgagacc cacgctcacc ggctccagat ttatcagcaa taaaccagcc
     1381 agccggaagg gccgagcgca gaagtggtcc tgcaacttta tccgcctcca tccagtctat
     1441 taattgttgc cgggaagcta gagtaagtag ttcgccagtt aatagtttgc gcaacgttgt
     1501 tgccattgct acaggcatcg tggtgtcacg ctcgtcgttt ggtatggctt cattcagctc
     1561 cggttcccaa cgatcaaggc gagttacatg atcccccatg ttgtgcaaaa aagcggttag
     1621 ctccttcggt cctccgatcg ttgtcagaag taagttggcc gcagtgttat cactcatggt
     1681 tatggcagca ctgcataatt ctcttactgt catgccatcc gtaagatgct tttctgtgac
     1741 tggtgagtac tcaaccaagt cattctgaga atagtgtatg cggcgaccga gttgctcttg
     1801 cccggcgtca atacgggata ataccgcgcc acatagcaga actttaaaag tgctcatcat
     1861 tggaaaacgt tcttcggggc gaaaactctc aaggatctta ccgctgttga gatccagttc
     1921 gatgtaaccc actcgtgcac ccaactgatc ttcagcatct tttactttca ccagcgtttc
     1981 tgggtgagca aaaacaggaa ggcaaaatgc cgcaaaaaag ggaataaggg cgacacggaa
     2041 atgttgaata ctcatactct tcctttttca atattattga agcatttatc agggttattg
     2101 tctcatgagc ggatacatat ttgaatgtat ttagaaaaat aaacaaatag gggttccgcg
     2161 cacatttccc cgaaaagtgc cacctgacgt ctaagaaacc attattatca tgacattaac
     2221 ctataaaaat aggcgtatca cgaggccctt tcgtctcgcg cgtttcggtg atgacggtga
     2281 aaacctctga cacatgcagc tcccggagac ggtcacagct tgtctgtaag cggatgccgg
     2341 gagcagacaa gcccgtcagg gcgcgtcagc gggtgttggc gggtgtcggg gctggcttaa
     2401 ctatgcggca tcagagcaga ttgtactgag agtgcaccat atgcggtgtg aaataccgca
     2461 cagatgcgta aggagaaaat accgcatcag gcgccattcg ccattcaggc tgcgcaactg
     2521 ttgggaaggg cgatcggtgc gggcctcttc gctattacgc cagctggcga aagggggatg
     2581 tgctgcaagg cgattaagtt gggtaacgcc agggttttcc cagtcacgac gttgtaaaac
     2641 gacggccagt gaattcgagc tcggtaccca cgtcttccca atctgccagc ctgtggcccc
     2701 aacttctgga tgtctgtcag caatgccgtc ctcacccaca ggtgaccctt ggggacagtc
     2761 ccagtggaga cctgttcacc tgccgtgtct gccagaaggc cttcacctac cagcgcatgc
     2821 tgaaccgcca catgaagtgt cacaacgacg tcaagaggca cctctgcacg tactgcggga
     2881 agggcttcaa tgacaccttc gacctcaaga gacacgtccg aactcacact ggtaagtgga
     2941 agcccacggc tgggaggagc acgccggatc cgcctggccg cggccgtgcg ggaaaagtcc
     3001 agcaccccct gctctccctc ggtgacgggc agcctgggag ggcatcccgg agctcagggc
     3061 caaagtcctc ctgagctcat cagttaggag ttttgatttg agagtcactc gggaagttgg
     3121 tgttggacag gcctccgtcc atcccttggc cctagaggca ggggtcctgt cctttctgtg
     3181 tctggaagca gccgacagcc tctgaagtcc ctgccaggtc tctgatgctg gcccctgtcc
     3241 tccccacagg cgtgcggccc tacaagtgca gcctgtgtga caaggccttc acgcagcgct
     3301 gctctctgga gtctcacctc aagaagatcc atggtgtgca gcagaagtac gcgtacaagg
     3361 agcggcgggc caagctgtac gtgtgtgagg agtgcggctg cacatctgag agccaggagg
     3421 gccacgtcct gcacctgaag gagcaccacc ctgacagccc gctgctgcgc aagacctcca
     3481 agaaggtggc cgtggcacta cagaacactg tcacttccct gctgcagggc agcccccacc
     3541 tggggattcc aactactgca agagagaatc tttattttca gggcgccgcc aaattcaaag
     3601 aaaccgctgc tgctaaattc gaacgccagc acatggacag cggaggtgga ggttcgagcg
     3661 gtccctcggg ttcgtcgagc ctggaagttc tgttccaggg gcccctgtcg tcgagcggtc
     3721 cctcgggttc gatggtgagc aaaggcgagg agctgttcac cggggtggtg cccatcctgg
     3781 tcgagctgga cggcgacgta aacggccaca agttcagcgt gtccggcgag ggcgagggcg
     3841 atgccaccta cggcaagctg accctgaagt tcatctgcac caccggcaag ctgcccgtgc
     3901 cctggcccac cctcgtgacc accctgacct acggcgtgca gtgcttcagc cgctaccccg
     3961 accacatgaa gcagcacgac ttcttcaagt ccgccatgcc cgaaggctac gtccaggagc
     4021 gcaccatctt cttcaaggac gacggcaact acaagacccg cgccgaggtg aagttcgagg
     4081 gcgacaccct ggtgaaccgc atcgagctga agggcatcga cttcaaggag gacggcaaca
     4141 tcctggggca caagctggag tacaactaca acagccacaa cgtctatatc atggccgaca
     4201 agcagaagaa cggcatcaag gtgaacttca agatccgcca caacatcgag gacggcagcg
     4261 tgcagctcgc cgaccactac cagcagaaca cccccatcgg cgacggcccc gtgctgctgc
     4321 ccgacaacca ctacctgagc acccagtccg ccctgagcaa agaccccaac gagaagcgcg
     4381 atcacatggt ccttaaggag ttcgtgaccg ccgccgggat cactctcggc atggacgagc
     4441 tgtacaagta atgatctaga gtcgagttaa ttaagaattc cgcccccccc cctctccctc
     4501 ccccccccta acgttactgg ccgaagccgc ttggaataag gccggtgtgc gtttgtctat
     4561 atgttatttt ccaccatatt gccgtctttt ggcaatgtga gggcccggaa acctggccct
     4621 gtcttcttga cgagcattcc taggggtctt tcccctctcg ccaaaggaat gcagggtctg
     4681 ttgaatgtcg tgaaggaagc agttcctctg gaagcttctt gaagacaaac aacgtctgta
     4741 gcgacccttt gcaggcagcg gaacccccca cctggcgaca ggtgcctctg cggccaaaag
     4801 ccacgtgtat aagatacacc tgcaaaggcg gcacaacccc agtgccacgt tgtgagttgg
     4861 atagttgtgg aaagagtcaa atggctctcc tcaagcgtat tcaacaaggg gctgaaggat
     4921 gcccagaagg taccccattg tatgggatct gatctggggc ctcggtgcac atgctttaca
     4981 tgtgtttagt cgaggttaaa aaaacgtcta ggccccccga accacgggga cgtggttttc
     5041 ctttgaaaaa cacgatgata atatggccac aacctgttac attgcacaag ataaaaatat
     5101 atcatcacga acagtaaaac tgtctgctta cataaacagt aatacaaggg gtgttatggg
     5161 atcggccatt gaacaagatg gattgcacgc aggttctccg gccgcttggg tggagaggct
     5221 attcggctat gactgggcac aacagacaat cggctgctct gatgccgccg tgttccggct
     5281 gtcagcgcag gggcgcccgg ttctttttgt caagaccgac ctgtccggtg ccctgaatga
     5341 actgcaggac gaggcagcgc ggctatcgtg gctggccacg acgggcgttc cttgcgcagc
     5401 tgtgctcgac gttgtcactg aagcgggaag ggactggctg ctattgggcg aagtgccggg
     5461 gcaggatctc ctgtcatctc accttgctcc tgccgagaaa gtatccatca tggctgatgc
     5521 aatgcggcgg ctgcatacgc ttgatccggc tacctgccca ttcgaccacc aagcgaaaca
     5581 tcgcatcgag cgagcacgta ctcggatgga agccggtctt gtcgatcagg atgatctgga
     5641 cgaagagcat caggggctcg cgccagccga actgttcgcc aggctcaagg cgcgcatgcc
     5701 cgacggcgag gatctcgtcg tgacccatgg cgatgcctgc ttgccgaata tcatggtgga
     5761 aaatggccgc ttttctggat tcatcgactg tggccggctg ggtgtggcgg accgctatca
     5821 ggacatagcg ttggctaccc gtgatattgc tgaagagctt ggcggcgaat gggctgaccg
     5881 cttcctcgtg ctttacggta tcgccgctcc cgattcgcag cgcatcgcct tctatcgcct
     5941 tcttgacgag ttcttctgag tcgtggctcg agccctgggg gtgctcctgg aagccccaag
     6001 agcatccagg attgcctccc agctgcctgg ccagcccacc ctcctgcaac ctctcacccg
     6061 aacaccagtg atcaggactg gagcccccgt gccttggtct cccccctggg cacacgtgct
     6121 cactcaggcc cagcaatgac ctctgctcat ttttgcattt ttgacttatg ggccgaggct
     6181 gttctgagcc tgggaagatg tacctatgtc aagagaaggg atgaggccaa ggctgccttc
     6241 aattagaagc agccgcccac agagacaggc actgtgtgcc tggcagcagg acttcctacc
     6301 cagaggaggt tcgagctagg atcccactgc ccccgcctct cagcacaggg caggggctgc
     6361 aggtccccag tggacatcag agtcaaaagc actggcaaag ggtacccctg caaacaactg
     6421 tggtgggggc tggcagcaga ccccccacct ggcagggctt ctaatgctca gggttctgga
     6481 gggctctgtc cttccggcaa ggagaggcac acatgtgtgc ccagccgtgt gtgtgcgtgt
     6541 gcttgtgtgt gtgcactgct gtgtgtgtgt gcacgcacag gaagcctttc cacatatcac
     6601 ctcatttcta agaaataaac tacaaggtgc caagaaggtt ttatttcctt ttttttttta
     6661 aagatgacaa atgtacagat gttaatatat ttttggtgcc aatggcgatg tttttaagag
     6721 tgggatggag ctggcttttc tccattcccg tgcgcttcta tttatcctgg acatttcaaa
     6781 cctcctctgt gccttggctc tgggcggggg ctgccccaac ccacccccgt tctttgtacg
     6841 tgctgagaca gccactagaa gatcttcctc cagcggcgcc ctggacggct gctcctgcga
     6901 acagcccatg gcatcttctg ctcttccctc ccggctctgc cctgcacatc ctgttgagcc
     6961 aagccccagt gacccggaga gctggcctga tgctgagagt gtgtcctcct ggggctttag
     7021 ggggcaggaa ggt
//
